>Addgene plasmid #84104 | pFGC5941-PacI-ath-STTM1886.3 | addgene full sequence | sequence record 167233 | Addgene NGS Result
TGAGACTTTTCAACAAAGGGTAATTTCGGGAAACCTCCTCGGATTCCATTGCCCAGCTATCTGTCACCTC
ATCGAAAGGACAGTAGAAAAGGAAGGTGGCTCCTACAAATGCCATCATTGCGATAAAGGAAAGGCTATCA
TTCAAGATGCCTCTGCCGACAGTGGTCCCAAAGATGGACCCCCACCCACGAGGAGCATCGTGGAAAAAGA
AGACGTCCCAACCACGTCTTCAAAGCAAGTGGATTGATGTGACATCTCCACTGACATAAGGGATGACGCA
CAACCCCACTATCCTTCGCAAGACCCTTCCTCTATATAAGGAAGTTCATTTCATTTGGAGAGGACAGCCC
AAGCTTAGTAAGATGAACTGATCTTTAATTGTTGTTGTTGTTATGGTCTAATTTGCCATTTAAATATGGT
CTAAAGAAGAAGAATAGTAAGATGAACTGATCTTTAATTGAATTCGGTACGCTGAAATCACCAGTCTCTC
TCTACAAATCTATCTCTCTCTATTTTCTCCATAAATAATGTGTGAGTAGTTTCCCGATAAGGGAAATTAG
GGTTCTTATAGGGTTTCGCTCATGTGTTGAGCATATAAGAAACCCTTAGTATGTATTTGTATTTGTAAAA
TACTTCTATCAATAAAATTTCTAATTCCTAAAACCAAAATCCAGTACTAAAATCCAGATCTCCTAAAGTC
CCTATAGATCTTTGTCGTGAATATAAACCAGACACGAGACGACTAGACCTGGAGCCCAGACGCCGTTCGA
AGCTAGAAGTACCGCTTAGGCAGGAGGCCGTTAGGGAAAAGATGCTAAGGCAGGGTTGGTTACGTTGACT
CCCCCGTAGGTTTGGTTTAAATATGATGAAGTGGACGGAAGGAAGGAGGAAGACAAGGAAGGATAAGGCT
GCAGGCCCTGTGCAAGGTAAGAAGATGGAAATTTGATAGAGGTACGCTACTATACTTATACTATACGCTA
AGGGAATGATTGTATTTATACCCTATACCCCCTAATAACCCCTTATCAATTTAAGAAATAATCCGCATAA
GCCCCCGCTTAAAAATTGGTATCAGAGCCATGAATAGGTCTATGACCAAAACTCAAGAGGATAAAACCTC
ACCAAAATACGAAAGAGTCCTTAACTCTAAAGATAAAAGATCTTTCAAGATCAAAACTAGTTCCCTCACA
CCGGTGACGGGGATCGCATGCGACCTCTAGACCATCACATTGGAGCTTCAGCTGCTCGAGTTCTATAGTG
TCACCTAAATCGTATGCGTATGATACATAAGGTTATGCATTAATTGTAGCCGCGTTCTTACGTCGACGTA
CCAATTACGCCCCGCCCTGTCACTCATCGCAGTACTGTTGTAATTCATTAAGCATTCTGCCGACATGGAA
GCCATCACAAACGGCATGATGAACCTGAATCGCCAGCGGCATCAGCACCTTGTCGCCTTGCGTATAATAT
TTGCCCATGGTGAAAACGGGGGCGAAGAAGTTGTCCATATTGGCCACGTTTAAATCAAAACTGGTGAAAC
TCACCCAGGGATTGGCTGAGACGAAAAACATATTCTCAATAAACCCTTTAGGGAAATAGGCCAGGTTTTC
ACCGTAACACGCCACATCTTGCGAATATATGTGTAGAAACTGCCGGAAATCGTCGTGGTATTCACTCCAG
AGCGATGAAAACGCTTCCGTTTGCTCATGGAAAACGGTGTAACAAGGGTGAACACTATCCCATATTACCA
GCTCACCGTCTTTCACTGCCATACGGAACTCCGGATGAGCATTCATCAGGCGGGCAAGAATGTGAATAAA
GGCCGGATAAAACTTGTGCTTATTTTTCTTTACGGTCTTTAAAAAGGCCGTAATATCCAGCTGAACGGTC
TGGTTATAGGTACATTGAGCAACTGACTGAAATGCCTCAAAATGTTCTTTACGATGCCATTGGGATATAT
CAACGGTGGTATATCCAGTGATTTCTTTCTCCATTTTAGCTTCCTTAGCTCCTGAAAATCTCGATAACTC
ATTAAAGCTTATCGATGATAAGCTGTCAAACATGAGAATTTAGCCCGCCTAATGAGCGGGCTTTTTGTTG
TGATCCGCGTTGCTGGCGTTTTTCCATAGGCTCCGCCCCCCTGACGAGCATCACAAAAATCGACGCTCAA
GTCAGAGGTGGCGAAACCCGACAGGACTATAAAGATACCAGGCGTTTCCCCCCTGGAAGCTCCCTCGTGC
GCTCTCCTGTTCCGACCCTGCCGCTTACCGGATACCTGTCCGCCTTTCTTAATTAACTCTCTAGACTCAC
CTAGGATCCATGAATTCTGAGATTTTTCAAATCAGTGCGCAAGACGTGACGTAAGTATCCGAGTCAGTTT
TTATTTTTCTACTAATTTGGTCGTTTATTTCGGCGTGTAGGACATGGCAACCGGGCCTGAATTTCGCGGG
TATTCTGTTTCTATTCCAACTTTTTCTTGATCCGCAGCCATTAACGACTTTTGAATAGATACGCTGACAC
GCCAAGCCTCGCTAGTCAAAAGTGTACCAAACAACGCTTTACAGCAAGAACGGAATGCGCGTGACGCTCG
CGGTGACGCCATTTCGCCTTTTCAGAAATGGATAAATAGCCTTGCTTCCTATTATATCTTCCCAAATTAC
CAATACATTACACTAGCATCTGAATTTCATAACCAATCTCGATACACCAAATCGAATCGATGAGCCCAGA
ACGACGCCCGGCCGACATCCGCCGTGCCACCGAGGCGGACATGCCGGCGGTCTGCACCATCGTCAACCAC
TACATCGAGACAAGCACGGTCAACTTCCGTACCGAGCCGCAGGAACCGCAGGAGTGGACGGACGACCTCG
TCCGTCTGCGGGAGCGCTATCCCTGGCTCGTCGCCGAGGTGGACGGCGAGGTCGCCGGCATCGCCTACGC
GGGCCCCTGGAAGGCACGCAACGCCTACGACTGGACGGCCGAGTCGACCGTGTACGTCTCCCCCCGCCAC
CAGCGGACGGGACTGGGCTCCACGCTCTACACCCACCTGCTGAAGTCCCTGGAGGCACAGGGCTTCAAGA
GCGTGGTCGCTGTCATCGGGCTGCCCAACGACCCGAGCGTGCGCATGCACGAGGCGCTCGGATATGCCCC
CCGCGGCATGCTGCGGGCGGCCGGCTTCAAGCACGGGAACTGGCATGACGTGGGTTTCTGGCAGCTGGAC
TTCAGCCTGCCGGTACCGCCCCGTCCGGTCCTGCCCGTCACCGAGATTTGACTGCAGAATCTTGGACTCC
CATGTTGGCAAAGGCAACCAAACAAACAATGAATGATCCGCTCCTGCATATGGGGCGGTTTGAGTATTTC
AACTGCCATTTGGGCTGAATTGAAGACATGCTCCTGTCAGAAATTCCGTGATCTTACTCAATATTCAGTA
ATCTCGGCCAATATCCTAAATGTGCGTGGCTTTATCTGTCTTTGTATTGTTTCATCAATTCATGTAACGT
TTGCTTTTCTTATGAATTTTCAAATAAATTATCAGATCCGAGCTCGAATTAATTCGGCGTTAATTCAGTA
CATTAAAAACGTCCGCAATGTGTTATTAAGTTGTCTAAGCGTCAATTTGTTTACACCACAATATATCCTG
CCACCAGCCAGCCAACAGCTCCCCGACCGGCAGCTCGGCACAAAATCACCACTCGATACAGGCAGCCCAT
CAGTCCGGGACGGCGTCAGCGGGAGAGCCGTTGTAAGGCGGCAGACTTTGCTCATGTTACCGATGCTATT
CGGAAGAACGGCAACTAAGCTGCCGGGTTTGAAACACGGATGATCTCGCGGAGGGTAGCATGTTGATTGT
AACGATGACAGAGCGTTGCTGCCTGTGATCACCGCGGTTTCAAAATCGGCTCCGTCGATACTATGTTATA
CGCCAACTTTGAAAACAACTTTGAAAAAGCTGTTTTCTGGTATTTAAGGTTTTAGAATGCAAGGAACAGT
GAATTGGAGTTCGTCTTGTTATAATTAGCTTCTTGGGGTATCTTTAAATACTGTAGAAAAGAGGAAGGAA
ATAATAAATGGCTAAAATGAGAATATCACCGGAATTGAAAAAACTGATCGAAAAATACCGCTGCGTAAAA
GATACGGAAGGAATGTCTCCTGCTAAGGTATATAAGCTGGTGGGAGAAAATGAAAACCTATATTTAAAAA
TGACGGACAGCCGGTATAAAGGGACCACCTATGATGTGGAACGGGAAAAGGACATGATGCTATGGCTGGA
AGGAAAGCTGCCTGTTCCAAAGGTCCTGCACTTTGAACGGCATGATGGCTGGAGCAATCTGCTCATGAGT
GAGGCCGATGGCGTCCTTTGCTCGGAAGAGTATGAAGATGAACAAAGCCCTGAAAAGATTATCGAGCTGT
ATGCGGAGTGCATCAGGCTCTTTCACTCCATCGACATATCGGATTGTCCCTATACGAATAGCTTAGACAG
CCGCTTAGCCGAATTGGATTACTTACTGAATAACGATCTGGCCGATGTGGATTGCGAAAACTGGGAAGAA
GACACTCCATTTAAAGATCCGCGCGAGCTGTATGATTTTTTAAAGACGGAAAAGCCCGAAGAGGAACTTG
TCTTTTCCCACGGCGACCTGGGAGACAGCAACATCTTTGTGAAAGATGGCAAAGTAAGTGGCTTTATTGA
TCTTGGGAGAAGCGGCAGGGCGGACAAGTGGTATGACATTGCCTTCTGCGTCCGGTCGATCAGGGAGGAT
ATCGGGGAAGAACAGTATGTCGAGCTATTTTTTGACTTACTGGGGATCAAGCCTGATTGGGAGAAAATAA
AATATTATATTTTACTGGATGAATTGTTTTAGTACCTAGAATGCATGACCAAAATCCCTTAACGTGAGTT
TTCGTTCCACTGAGCGTCAGACCCCGTAGAAAAGATCAAAGGATCTTCTTGAGATCCTTTTTTTCTGCGC
GTAATCTGCTGCTTGCAAACAAAAAAACCACCGCTACCAGCGGTGGTTTGTTTGCCGGATCAAGAGCTAC
CAACTCTTTTTCCGAAGGTAACTGGCTTCAGCAGAGCGCAGATACCAAATACTGTCCTTCTAGTGTAGCC
GTAGTTAGGCCACCACTTCAAGAACTCTGTAGCACCGCCTACATACCTCGCTCTGCTAATCCTGTTACCA
GTGGCTGCTGCCAGTGGCGATAAGTCGTGTCTTACCGGGTTGGACTCAAGACGATAGTTACCGGATAAGG
CGCAGCGGTCGGGCTGAACGGGGGGTTCGTGCACACAGCCCAGCTTGGAGCGAACGACCTACACCGAACT
GAGATACCTACAGCGTGAGCTATGAGAAAGCGCCACGCTTCCCGAAGGGAGAAAGGCGGACAGGTATCCG
GTAAGCGGCAGGGTCGGAACAGGAGAGCGCACGAGGGAGCTTCCAGGGGGAAACGCCTGGTATCTTTATA
GTCCTGTCGGGTTTCGCCACCTCTGACTTGAGCGTCGATTTTTGTGATGCTCGTCAGGGGGGCGGAGCCT
ATGGAAAAACGCCAGCAACGCGGCCTTTTTACGGTTCCTGGCCTTTTGCTGGCCTTTTGCTCACATGTTC
TTTCCTGCGTTATCCCCTGATTCTGTGGATAACCGTATTACCGCCTTTGAGTGAGCTGATACCGCTCGCC
GCAGCCGAACGACCGAGCGCAGCGAGTCAGTGAGCGAGGAAGCGGAAGAGCGCCTGATGCGGTATTTTCT
CCTTACGCATCTGTGCGGTATTTCACACCGCATATGGTGCACTCTCAGTACAATCTGCTCTGATGCCGCA
TAGTTAAGCCAGTATACACTCCGCTATCGCTACGTGACTGGGTCATGGCTGCGCCCCGACACCCGCCAAC
ACCCGCTGACGCGCCCTGACGGGCTTGTCTGCTCCCGGCATCCGCTTACAGACAAGCTGTGACCGTCTCC
GGGAGCTGCATGTGTCAGAGGTTTTCACCGTCATCACCGAAACGCGCGAGGCAGGGTGCCTTGATGTGGG
CGCCGGCGGTCGAGTGGCGACGGCGCGGCTTGTCCGCGCCCTGGTAGATTGCCTGGCCGTAGGCCAGCCA
TTTTTGAGCGGCCAGCGGCCGCGATAGGCCGACGCGAAGCGGCGGGGCGTAGGGAGCGCAGCGACCGAAG
GGTAGGCGCTTTTTGCAGCTCTTCGGCTGTGCGCTGGCCAGACAGTTATGCACAGGCCAGGCGGGTTTTA
AGAGTTTTAATAAGTTTTAAAGAGTTTTAGGCGGAAAAATCGCCTTTTTTCTCTTTTATATCAGTCACTT
ACATGTGTGACCGGTTCCCAATGTACGGCTTTGGGTTCCCAATGTACGGGTTCCGGTTCCCAATGTACGG
CTTTGGGTTCCCAATGTACGTGCTATCCACAGGAAAGAGACCTTTTCGACCTTTTTCCCCTGCTAGGGCA
ATTTGCCCTAGCATCTGCTCCGTACATTAGGAACCGGCGGATGCTTCGCCCTCGATCAGGTTGCGGTAGC
GCATGACTAGGATCGGGCCAGCCTGCCCCGCCTCCTCCTTCAAATCGTACTCCGGCAGGTCATTTGACCC
GATCAGCTTGCGCACGGTGAAACAGAACTTCTTGAACTCTCCGGCGCTGCCACTGCGTTCGTAGATCGTC
TTGAACAACCATCTGGCTTCTGCCTTGCCTGCGGCGCGGCGTGCCAGGCGGTAGAGAAAACGGCCGATGC
CGGGATCGATCAAAAAGTAATCGGGGTGAACCGTCAGCACGTCCGGGTTCTTGCCTTCTGTGATCTCGCG
GTACATCCAATCAGCTAGCTCGATCTCGATGTACTCCGGCCGCCCGGTTTCGCTCTTTACGATCTTGTAG
CGGCTAATCAAGGCTTCACCCTCGGATACCGTCACCAGGCGGCCGTTCTTGGCCTTCTTCGTACGCTGCA
TGGCAACGTGCGTGGTGTTTAACCGAATGCAGGTTTCTACCAGGTCGTCTTTCTGCTTTCCGCCATCGGC
TCGCCGGCAGAACTTGAGTACGTCCGCAACGTGTGGACGGAACACGCGGCCGGGCTTGTCTCCCTTCCCT
TCCCGGTATCGGTTCATGGATTCGGTTAGATGGGAAACCGCCATCAGTACCAGGTCGTAATCCCACACAC
TGGCCATGCCGGCCGGCCCTGCGGAAACCTCTACGTGCCCGTCTGGAAGCTCGTAGCGGATCACCTCGCC
AGCTCGTCGGTCACGCTTCGACAGACGGAAAACGGCCACGTCCATGATGCTGCGACTATCGCGGGTGCCC
ACGTCATAGAGCATCGGAACGAAAAAATCTGGTTGCTCGTCGCCCTTGGGCGGCTTCCTAATCGACGGCG
CACCGGCTGCCGGCGGTTGCCGGGATTCTTTGCGGATTCGATCAGCGGCCGCTTGCCACGATTCACCGGG
GCGTGCTTCTGCCTCGATGCGTTGCCGCTGGGCGGCCTGCGCGGCCTTCAACTTCTCCACCAGGTCATCA
CCCAGCGCCGCGCCGATTTGTACCGGGCCGGATGGTTTGCGACCGCTCACGCCGATTCCTCGGGCTTGGG
GGTTCCAGTGCCATTGCAGGGCCGGCAGGCAACCCAGCCGCTTACGCCTGGCCAACCGCCCGTTCCTCCA
CACATGGGGCATTCCACGGCGTCGGTGCCTGGTTGTTCTTGATTTTCCATGCCGCCTCCTTTAGCCGCTA
AAATTCATCTACTCATTTATTCATTTGCTCATTTACTCTGGTAGCTGCGCGATGTATTCAGATAGCAGCT
CGGTAATGGTCTTGCCTTGGCGTACCGCGTACATCTTCAGCTTGGTGTGATCCTCCGCCGGCAACTGAAA
GTTGACCCGCTTCATGGCTGGCGTGTCTGCCAGGCTGGCCAACGTTGCAGCCTTGCTGCTGCGTGCGCTC
GGACGGCCGGCACTTAGCGTGTTTGTGCTTTTGCTCATTTTCTCTTTACCTCATTAACTCAAATGAGTTT
TGATTTAATTTCAGCGGCCAGCGCCTGGACCTCGCGGGCAGCGTCGCCCTCGGGTTCTGATTCAAGAACG
GTTGTGCCGGCGGCGGCAGTGCCTGGGTAGCTCACGCGCTGCGTGATACGGGACTCAAGAATGGGCAGCT
CGTACCCGGCCAGCGCCTCGGCAACCTCACCGCCGATGCGCGTGCCTTTGATCGCCCGCGACACGACAAA
GGCCGCTTGTAGCCTTCCATCCGTGACCTCAATGCGCTGCTTAACCAGCTCCACCAGGTCGGCGGTGGCC
CATATGTCGTAAGGGCTTGGCTGCACCGGAATCAGCACGAAGTCGGCTGCCTTGATCGCGGACACAGCCA
AGTCCGCCGCCTGGGGCGCTCCGTCGATCACTACGAAGTCGCGCCGGCCGATGGCCTTCACGTCGCGGTC
AATCGTCGGGCGGTCGATGCCGACAACGGTTAGCGGTTGATCTTCCCGCACGGCCGCCCAATCGCGGGCA
CTGCCCTGGGGATCGGAATCGACTAACAGAACATCGGCCCCGGCGAGTTGCAGGGCGCGGGCTAGATGGG
TTGCGATGGTCGTCTTGCCTGACCCGCCTTTCTGGTTAAGTACAGCGATAACCTTCATGCGTTCCCCTTG
CGTATTTGTTTATTTACTCATCGCATCATATACGCAGCGACCGCATGACGCAAGCTGTTTTACTCAAATA
CACATCACCTTTTTAGACGGCGGCGCTCGGTTTCTTCAGCGGCCAAGCTGGCCGGCCAGGCCGCCAGCTT
GGCATCAGACAAACCGGCCAGGATTTCATGCAGCCGCACGGTTGAGACGTGCGCGGGCGGCTCGAACACG
TACCCGGCCGCGATCATCTCCGCCTCGATCTCTTCGGTAATGAAAAACGGTTCGTCCTGGCCGTCCTGGT
GCGGTTTCATGCTTGTTCCTCTTGGCGTTCATTCTCGGCGGCCGCCAGGGCGTCGGCCTCGGTCAATGCG
TCCTCACGGAAGGCACCGCGCCGCCTGGCCTCGGTGGGCGTCACTTCCTCGCTGCGCTCAAGTGCGCGGT
ACAGGGTCGAGCGATGCACGCCAAGCAGTGCAGCCGCCTCTTTCACGGTGCGGCCTTCCTGGTCGATCAG
CTCGCGGGCGTGCGCGATCTGTGCCGGGGTGAGGGTAGGGCGGGGGCCAAACTTCACGCCTCGGGCCTTG
GCGGCCTCGCGCCCGCTCCGGGTGCGGTCGATGATTAGGGAACGCTCGAACTCGGCAATGCCGGCGAACA
CGGTCAACACCATGCGGCCGGCCGGCGTGGTGGTGTCGGCCCACGGCTCTGCCAGGCTACGCAGGCCCGC
GCCGGCCTCCTGGATGCGCTCGGCAATGTCCAGTAGGTCGCGGGTGCTGCGGGCCAGGCGGTCTAGCCTG
GTCACTGTCACAACGTCGCCAGGGCGTAGGTGGTCAAGCATCCTGGCCAGCTCCGGGCGGTCGCGCCTGG
TGCCGGTGATCTTCTCGGAAAACAGCTTGGTGCAGCCGGCCGCGTGCAGTTCGGCCCGTTGGTTGGTCAA
GTCCTGGTCGTCGGTGCTGACGCGGGCATAGCCCAGCAGGCCAGCGGCGGCGCTCTTGTTCATGGCGTAA
TGTCTCCGGTTCTAGTCGCAAGTATTCTACTTTATGCGACTAAAACACGCGACAAGAAAACGCCAGGAAA
AGGGCAGGGCGGCAGCCTGTCGCGTAACTTAGGACTTGTGCGACATGTCGTTTTCAGAAGACGGCTGCAC
TGAACGTCAGAAGCCGACTGCACTATAGCAGCGGAGGGGTTGGATCAAAGTACTTTGATCCCGAGGGGAA
CCCTGTGGTTGGCATGCACATACAAATGGACGAACGGATAAACCTTTTCACGCCCTTTTAAATATCCGAT
TATTCTAATAAACGCTCTTTTCTCTTAGGTTTACCCGCCAATATATCCTGTCAAACACTGATAGTTTAAA
CTGAAGGCGGGAAACGACAATCTGATCCAAGCTCAAGCTGCTCTAGCATTCGCCATTCAGGCTGCGCAAC
TGTTGGGAAGGGCGATCGGTGCGGGCCTCTTCGCTATTACGCCAGCTGGCGAAAGGGGGATGTGCTGCAA
GGCGATTAAGTTGGGTAACGCCAGGGTTTTCCCAGTCACGACGTTGTAAAACGACGGCCAGTGCCAAGCT
TGCATGCCTGCAGGTCCTGCTGAGCCTCGACATGTTGTCGCAAAATTCGCCCTGGACCCGCCCAACGATT
TGTCGTCACTGTCAAGGTTTGACCTGCACTTCATTTGGGGCCCACATACACCAAAAAAATGCTGCATAAT
TCTCGGGGCAGCAAGTCGGTTACCCGGCCGCCGTGCTGGACCGGGTTGAATGGTGCCCGTAACTTTCGGT
AGAGCGGACGGCCAATACTCAACTTCAAGGAATCTCACCCATGCGCGCCGGCGGGGAACCGGAGTTCCCT
TCAGTGAGCGTTATTAGTTCGCCGCTCGGTGTGTCGTAGATACTAGCCCCTGGGGCACTTTTGAAATTTG
AATAAGATTTATGTAATCAGTCTTTTAGGTTTGACCGGTTCTGCCGCTTTTTTTAAAATTGGATTTGTAA
TAATAAAACGCAATTGTTTGTTATTGTGGCGCTCTATCATAGATGTCGCTATAAACCTATTCAGCACAAT
ATATTGTTTTCATTTTAATATTGTACATATAAGTAGTAGGGTACAATCAGTAAATTGAACGGAGAATATT
ATTCATAAAAATACGATAGTAACGGGTGATATATTCATTAGAATGAACCGAAACCGGCGGTAAGGATCTG
AGCTACACATGCTCAGGTTTTTTACAACGTGCACAACAGAATTGAAAGCAAATATCATGCGATCATAGGC
GTCTCGCATATCTCATTAAAGCAGGACTCTAGGGACTAGTCCCGGGTCTTAATTAAGTTTGCAAGCAGCA
GATTACGCGGATACCTGTCCGCCTTTCTTAATTAAGAAAGGCGGACAGGTATCCGGTAATCTGCTGCTTG
CAAATTACGCGCAGAAAAAAAGGATCTCAAGGAGATCCTTTGGATCACAAAAAAAAAGCCCGCTCATTAG
GCGGGTTAAATTCCCGGGTACTGCAGCCGATTCATTAATGCAGGTTAACCTGGCTTATCGAAATTAATAC
GACTCACTATAGGGAGACCGGCAGATCTGATCCCTACTCCAAAAATGTCAAAGATACAGTCTCAGAAGAC
CAAAGGGCTATTGAGACTTTTCAACAAAGGGTAATTTCGGGAAACCTCCTCGGATTCCATTGCCCAGCTA
TCTGTCACTTCATCGAAAGGACAGTGGAAAAGGAAGGTGGCTCCTACAAATGCCATCATTGCGATAAAGG
AAAGGCTATCATTCAAGATGCCTCTGCCGACAGTGGTCCCAAAGATGGACCCCCACCCACGAGGAGCATC
GTGGGAAAAGAAGACGTTCCAACCACGTCTTCAAAGCAAGTGGATTGATGTGACATCTCCACTGACGTAA
GGGATGACGCACAATCCCACCCCTACTCCAAAAATGTCAAAGATACTGTCTCAGAAGACCAAAGGGCTAT
Features (pLannotate 1.2.2; 30 found; start..end, strand, type, name):
      1..346     +  promoter       CaMV 35S promoter: strong constitutive promoter from cauliflower mosaic virus
    298..344     +  promoter       minimal CaMV 35S promoter: minimal 35S promoter from cauliflower mosaic virus
    514..690     +  polyA_signal   CaMV poly(A) signal: cauliflower mosaic virus polyadenylation signal
   1252..1270    -  promoter       SP6 promoter: promoter for bacteriophage SP6 RNA polymerase
   1335..1994    -  CDS            CmR: chloramphenicol acetyltransferase; cat; confers resistance to chloramphenicol
   1995..2031    -  promoter       cat promoter (fragment): promoter of the E. coli cat gene encoding chloramphenicol acetyltransferase
   2031..2059    -  promoter       tet promoter: E. coli promoter for tetracycline efflux protein gene
   2121..2289    -  rep_origin     ori (fragment): high-copy-number ColE1/pMB1/pBR322/pUC origin of replication
   2334..2714    +  promoter       MAS promoter: mannopine synthase promoter (Velten et al., 1984)
   2720..3268    +  CDS            bar: PAT_STRHY - Experimental evidence at protein level: Swiss-Prot protein existence level 1. Inactivates phosphinothricin (PPT) by transfer of an acetyl group from acetyl CoA. Can also acetylate demethylphosphinothricin but not PTT or glutamate. This enzyme is an effector of phosphinothricin tripeptide (PTT or bialaphos) resistance. From Streptomyces hygroscopicus. Introduced by genetic manipulation and expressed in glufosinate-tolerant maize by Dekalb Genetics.
   3281..3533    +  terminator     MAS terminator: mannopine synthase terminator
   3619..3643    -  misc_feature   LB T-DNA repeat: left border repeat from nopaline C58 T-DNA
   4068..4862    +  CDS            KanR: aminoglycoside phosphotransferase; aphA-3; confers resistance to kanamycin
   4949..5537    +  rep_origin     ori: high-copy-number ColE1/pMB1/pBR322/pUC origin of replication
   5723..5863    -  misc_feature   bom: basis of mobility region from pBR322
   5965..6004    -  CDS            rop (fragment): Rop protein, which maintains plasmids at low copy number; rop
   6207..6401    -  rep_origin     pVS1 oriV: origin of replication for the Pseudomonas plasmid pVS1 (Heeb et al., 2000)
   6467..7540    -  CDS            pVS1 RepA: replication protein from the Pseudomonas plasmid pVS1 (Heeb et al., 2000)
   7969..8598    -  CDS            pVS1 StaA: stability protein from the Pseudomonas plasmid pVS1 (Heeb et al., 2000)
   9158..9559    -  CDS            Y4CG_SINFN (fragment): Protein inferred from homology: Swiss-Prot protein existence level 3. From Sinorhizobium fredii (strain NBRC 101917 / NGR234).
   9899..9923    -  misc_feature   RB T-DNA repeat: right border repeat from nopaline C58 T-DNA
   9989..10143   -  CDS            lacZα (fragment): LacZα fragment of β-galactosidase; lacZ fragment
  10146..10166   -  misc_feature   MCS (fragment): pUC18/19 multiple cloning site
  10167..10874   -  terminator     OCS terminator: octopine synthase terminator
  10907..10929   -  rep_origin     ori (fragment): high-copy-number ColE1/pMB1/pBR322/pUC origin of replication
  10928..10948   -  rep_origin     ori (fragment): high-copy-number ColE1/pMB1/pBR322/pUC origin of replication
  10955..10979   +  rep_origin     ori (fragment): high-copy-number ColE1/pMB1/pBR322/pUC origin of replication
  10994..11032   -  rep_origin     CloDF13 ori (fragment): Plasmids containing the CloDF13 (CDF) origin of replication can be propagated in E. coli cells that contain additional plasmids with compatible origins.
  11125..11143   +  promoter       T7 promoter: promoter for bacteriophage T7 RNA polymerase
  11212..11500   +  promoter       CaMV 35S promoter (fragment): strong constitutive promoter from cauliflower mosaic virus
