[The description below was written by a language model from this plasmid's Addgene catalogue record and pLannotate feature annotations shown in this document.]
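Description:
pFGC5941-PacI-ath-STTM1886.3 is a plant expression binary vector for Agrobacterium-mediated transformation, built on the pFGC5941-PacI backbone and designed to knock down miRNA1886.3 function in Arabidopsis thaliana. The backbone carries a high-copy ColE1/pUC-type origin with the pBR322 bom region for propagation in E. coli, together with the pVS1 oriV, RepA and StaA functions that support replication and stable maintenance in Agrobacterium. A backbone kanamycin resistance gene provides bacterial selection. Nopaline-type left and right T-DNA border repeats delimit the region transferred to the plant. This region includes a bar (phosphinothricin acetyltransferase) gene under the mannopine synthase promoter and terminator, which gives Basta selection of transformants.

The payload is a roughly 2.8 kb cassette inserted at a PacI site that is retained on both sides. According to the depositor, it comprises a 2x35S promoter, the short tandem target mimic (STTM), a 35S terminator and a chloramphenicol resistance gene. The feature table is consistent with this, showing a partial and a full CaMV 35S promoter copy spanning the sequence origin, then an unannotated gap where the STTM presumably lies, followed by the CaMV poly(A) signal and CmR. CmR travels with the insert, so dual chloramphenicol and kanamycin selection identifies backbones that have received the cassette. An STTM transcript carries two imperfect, cleavage-resistant miRNA binding sites joined by a spacer, and it sequesters the target miRNA and triggers its degradation, allowing loss-of-function studies. Remnants such as the OCS terminator, a lacZα fragment and several small origin fragments are also annotated. The depositor notes that the STTM sequence differs from the reference sequence but says these differences are not expected to affect function.
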