Addgene plasmid #84104: pFGC5941-PacI-ath-STTM1886.3
Purpose: target miRNA1886.3 for destruction in Arabidopsis thaliana
Depositing lab: Guiliang Tang. Depositing organization: Michigan Technological University. Publication: Construction of short tandem target mimic (STTM) to block the functions of plant and animal microRNAs. Tang G, Yan J, Gu Y, Qiao M, Fan R, Mao Y, Tang X. Methods. 2012 Oct;58(2):118-25. doi: 10.1016/j.ymeth.2012.10.006. Epub 2012 Oct 23. PubMed 23098881.
Backbone
  Vector backbone: pFGC5941-PacI
  Backbone manufacturer: Guiliang Tang (Addgene plasmid # 44182)
  Backbone size w/o insert (bp): 8608
  Vector type: Plant Expression
  Selectable markers: Basta
Growth in bacteria
  Bacterial resistance: Chloramphenicol and Kanamycin, 25 & 50 μg/mL
  Growth temperature: 37°C
  Growth strain: DH5alpha
  Copy number: High Copy
Gene/Insert
  Gene/Insert name: STTM1886.3
  Species: A. thaliana (mustard weed)
  Insert size (bp): 2846
  Promoter: 2x35S
  Cloning method: Restriction Enzyme; 5′ cloning site PacI (not destroyed); 3′ cloning site PacI (not destroyed)
  Sequencing primers: 5′ CACTATCCTTCGCAAGACCCTTCC; 3′ CAACACATGAGCGAAACCCTATAA
Terms and licenses: Academic/Nonprofit Terms; Industry Terms: Not Available to Industry
Depositor comments: The insert within this plasmid contains a 2x35S promoter, STTM, T35S and CmR. The STTM sequence in the plasmid contains discrepancies compared to the reference sequence. According to the depositing lab, these mutations should not affect plasmid function.
How to cite: pFGC5941-PacI-ath-STTM1886.3 was a gift from Guiliang Tang (Addgene plasmid # 84104 ; http://n2t.net/addgene:84104 ; RRID:Addgene_84104)
