>Addgene plasmid #84104 | pFGC5941-PacI-ath-STTM1886.3 | depositor partial sequence | sequence record 160660 | STTM
AGTAAGATGAACTGATCTTTAATTGTTGTTGTTGTTATGGTCTAATTTAAATATGGTCTAAAGAAGAAGA
ATAGTAAGATGAACTGATCTTTAATT
